>Addgene plasmid #248037 | pGIPZ EF1a spnull-3xFLAG-DR18 IRES mNeonGreen-P2A-Puro | addgene full sequence | sequence record 497732 | Addgene NGS Result
TGGAAGGGCTAATTCACTCCCAAAGAAGACAAGATATCCTTGATCTGTGGATCTACCACACACAAGGCTA
CTTCCCTGATTAGCAGAACTACACACCAGGGCCAGGGGTCAGATATCCACTGACCTTTGGATGGTGCTAC
AAGCTAGTACCAGTTGAGCCAGATAAGGTAGAAGAGGCCAATAAAGGAGAGAACACCAGCTTGTTACACC
CTGTGAGCCTGCATGGGATGGATGACCCGGAGAGAGAAGTGTTAGAGTGGAGGTTTGACAGCCGCCTAGC
ATTTCATCACGTGGCCCGAGAGCTGCATCCGGAGTACTTCAAGAACTGCTGATATCGAGCTTGCTACAAG
GGACTTTCCGCTGGGGACTTTCCAGGGAGGCGTGGCCTGGGCGGGACTGGGGAGTGGCGAGCCCTCAGAT
CCTGCATATAAGCAGCTGCTTTTTGCCTGTACTGGGTCTCTCTGGTTAGACCAGATCTGAGCCTGGGAGC
TCTCTGGCTAACTAGGGAACCCACTGCTTAAGCCTCAATAAAGCTTGCCTTGAGTGCTTCAAGTAGTGTG
TGCCCGTCTGTTGTGTGACTCTGGTAACTAGAGATCCCTCAGACCCTTTTAGTCAGTGTGGAAAATCTCT
AGCAGTGGCGCCCGAACAGGGACTTGAAAGCGAAAGGGAAACCAGAGGAGCTCTCTCGACGCAGGACTCG
GCTTGCTGAAGCGCGCACGGCAAGAGGCGAGGGGCGGCGACTGGTGAGTACGCCAAAAATTTTGACTAGC
GGAGGCTAGAAGGAGAGAGATGGGTGCGAGAGCGTCAGTATTAAGCGGGGGAGAATTAGATCGCGATGGG
AAAAAATTCGGTTAAGGCCAGGGGGAAAGAAAAAATATAAATTAAAACATATAGTATGGGCAAGCAGGGA
GCTAGAACGATTCGCAGTTAATCCTGGCCTGTTAGAAACATCAGAAGGCTGTAGACAAATACTGGGACAG
CTACAACCATCCCTTCAGACAGGATCAGAAGAACTTAGATCATTATATAATACAGTAGCAACCCTCTATT
GTGTGCATCAAAGGATAGAGATAAAAGACACCAAGGAAGCTTTAGACAAGATAGAGGAAGAGCAAAACAA
AAGTAAGACCACCGCACAGCAAGCGGCCGGCCGCTGATCTTCAGACCTGGAGGAGGAGATATGAGGGACA
ATTGGAGAAGTGAATTATATAAATATAAAGTAGTAAAAATTGAACCATTAGGAGTAGCACCCACCAAGGC
AAAGAGAAGAGTGGTGCAGAGAGAAAAAAGAGCAGTGGGAATAGGAGCTTTGTTCCTTGGGTTCTTGGGA
GCAGCAGGAAGCACTATGGGCGCAGCGTCAATGACGCTGACGGTACAGGCCAGACAATTATTGTCTGGTA
TAGTGCAGCAGCAGAACAATTTGCTGAGGGCTATTGAGGCGCAACAGCATCTGTTGCAACTCACAGTCTG
GGGCATCAAGCAGCTCCAGGCAAGAATCCTGGCTGTGGAAAGATACCTAAAGGATCAACAGCTCCTGGGG
ATTTGGGGTTGCTCTGGAAAACTCATTTGCACCACTGCTGTGCCTTGGAATGCTAGTTGGAGTAATAAAT
CTCTGGAACAGATTTGGAATCACACGACCTGGATGGAGTGGGACAGAGAAATTAACAATTACACAAGCTT
AATACACTCCTTAATTGAAGAATCGCAAAACCAGCAAGAAAAGAATGAACAAGAATTATTGGAATTAGAT
AAATGGGCAAGTTTGTGGAATTGGTTTAACATAACAAATTGGCTGTGGTATATAAAATTATTCATAATGA
TAGTAGGAGGCTTGGTAGGTTTAAGAATAGTTTTTGCTGTACTTTCTATAGTGAATAGAGTTAGGCAGGG
ATATTCACCATTATCGTTTCAGACCCACCTCCCAACCCCGAGGGGACCCGACAGGCCCGAAGGAATAGAA
GAAGAAGGTGGAGAGAGAGACAGAGACAGATCCATTCGATTAGTGAACGGATCGGCACTGCGTGCGCCAA
TTCTGCAGACAAATGGCAGTATTCATCCACAATTTTAAAAGAAAAGGGGGGATTGGGGGGTACAGTGCAG
GGGAAAGAATAGTAGACATAATAGCAACAGACATACAAACTAAAGAATTACAAAAACAAATTACAAAAAT
TCAAAATTTTCGGGTTTATTACAGGGACAGCAGAGATCCAGTTTGGTTAGTACCGGGCCCGCTCTAGTCC
GGAATCAGTCCTGCTCCTCGGCCACGAAGTGCACGCAGTTGCCGGCCGGGTCGCGCAGGGCGAACTCCCG
CCCCCACGGCTGCTCGCCGATCTCGGTCATGGCCGGCCCGGAGGCGTCCCGGAAGTTCGTGGACACGACC
TCCGACCACTCGGCGTACAGCTCGTCCAGGCCGCGCACCCACACCCAGGCCAGGGTGTTGTCCGGCACCA
CCTGGTCCTGGACCGCGCTGATGAACAGGGTCACGTCGTCCCGGACCACACCGGCGAAGTCGTCCTCCAC
GAAGTCCCGGGAGAACCCGAGCCGGTCGGTCCAGAACTCGACCGCTCCGGCGACGTCGCGCGCGGTGAGC
ACCGGAACGGCACTGGTCAACTTGGCCATGGTGGCCCTCCTATAGTGAGTCGTATTATACTATGCCGATA
TACTATGCCGATGATTAATTGTCAACACGTGCTGCAGGTCCGAGGTTCTAGAGAGTAATTCATACAAAAG
GACTCGCCCCTGCCTTGGGGAATCCCAGGGACCGTCGTTAAACTCCCACTAACGTAGAACCCAGAGATCG
CTGCGTTCCCGCCCCCTCACCCGCCCGCTCTCGTCATCACTGAGGTGGAGAAGAGCATGCGTGAGGCTCC
GGTGCCCGTCAGTGGGCAGAGCGCACATCGCCCACAGTCCCCGAGAAGTTGGGGGGAGGGGTCGGCAATT
GAACCGGTGCCTAGAGAAGGTGGCGCGGGGTAAACTGGGAAAGTGATGTCGTGTACTGGCTCCGCCTTTT
TCCCGAGGGTGGGGGAGAACCGTATATAAGTGCAGTAGTCGCCGTGAACGTTCTTTTTCGCAACGGGTTT
GCCGCCAGAACACAGGTAAGTGCCGTGTGTGGTTCCCGCGGGCCTGGCCTCTTTACGGGTTATGGCCCTT
GCGTGCCTTGAATTACTTCCACGCCCCTGGCTGCAGTACGTGATTCTTGATCCCGAGCTTCGGGTTGGAA
GTGGGTGGGAGAGTTCGAGGCCTTGCGCTTAAGGAGCCCCTTCGCCTCGTGCTTGAGTTGAGGCCTGGCT
TGGGCGCTGGGGCCGCCGCGTGCGAATCTGGTGGCACCTTCGCGCCTGTCTCGCTGCTTTCGATAAGTCT
CTAGCCATTTAAAATTTTTGATGACCTGCTGCGACGCTTTTTTTCTGGCAAGATAGTCTTGTAAATGCGG
GCCAAGATCTGCACACTGGTATTTCGGTTTTTGGGGCCGCGGGCGGCGACGGGGCCCGTGCGTCCCAGCG
CACATGTTCGGCGAGGCGGGGCCTGCGAGCGCGGCCACCGAGAATCGGACGGGGGTAGTCTCAAGCTGGC
CGGCCTGCTCTGGTGCCTGGCCTCGCGCCGCCGTGTATCGCCCCGCCCTGGGCGGCAAGGCTGGCCCGGT
CGGCACCAGTTGCGTGAGCGGAAAGATGGCCGCTTCCCGGCCCTGCTGCAGGGAGCTCAAAATGGAGGAC
GCGGCGCTCGGGAGAGCGGGCGGGTGAGTCACCCACACAAAGGAAAAGGGCCTTTCCGTCCTCAGCCGTC
GCTTCATGTGACTCCACGGAGTACCGGGCGCCGTCCAGGCACCTCGATTAGTTCTCGAGCTTTTGGAGTA
CGTCGTCTTTAGGTTGGGGGGAGGGGTTTTATGCGATGGAGTTTCCCCACACTGAGTGGGTGGAGACTGA
AGTTAGGCCAGCTTGGCACTTGATGTAATTCTCCTTGGAATTTGCCCTTTTTGAGTTTGGATCTTGGTTC
ATTCTCAAGCCTCAGACAGTGGTTCAAAGTTTTTTTCTTCCATTTCAGGTGTCGTGAGAGCTCGTTTAGT
GAACCGTCAGATCGCCTGGAGACGCCATCCACGCTGTTTTGACCTCCATAGAAGAGAACGGGACCGATCC
AAATTCTCGAGGCTAGCGCCACCATGGACTACAAGGACCACGACGGCGATTACAAAGATCACGACATCGA
CTATAAGGACGACGATGACAAAGGCAGCGGCTACTTCGGCAAGCTGGAAAGCAAGCTGAGCGTGATCCGG
AACCTGAACGACCAGGTGCTGTTCATCGACCAGGGCAACAGACCCCTGTTCGAGGACATGACCGACAGCG
ACTGTAGAGACAACGCCCCTCGGACCATCTTCATCATCAGCAAGTATAGCGACAGCCTGGCTAGAGGCCT
GGCCGTGACAATCTCTGTGAAGTGCGAGAAGATCAGCACCCTGAGCTGCGAGAACAAGATCATCAGCTTC
AAAGAGATGAACCCGCCGGACAACATCAAGGACACCAAGAGCGACATCATCTTTTTCCAGCGGGATGTGC
CCGGCCACAGCCGGAAGATGCAGTTTGAGAGCAGCAGCTACGAGGGCTACTTCCTGGCCTGCGAGAAAGA
GCGGGACCTGTTCAAGCTGATCCTGAAGAAAGAGGACGAACTGGGCGACCGCAGCATCATGTTCACCGTG
CAGAACGAGGACTGAGCGGCCGCGGATCCGCCCCTCTCCCTCCCCCCCCCCTAACGTTACTGGCCGAAGC
CGCTTGGAATAAGGCCGGTGTGCGTTTGTCTATATGTTATTTTCCACCATATTGCCGTCTTTTGGCAATG
TGAGGGCCCGGAAACCTGGCCCTGTCTTCTTGACGAGCATTCCTAGGGGTCTTTCCCCTCTCGCCAAAGG
AATGCAAGGTCTGTTGAATGTCGTGAAGGAAGCAGTTCCTCTGGAAGCTTCTTGAAGACAAACAACGTCT
GTAGCGACCCTTTGCAGGCAGCGGAACCCCCCACCTGGCGACAGGTGCCTCTGCGGCCAAAAGCCACGTG
TATAAGATACACCTGCAAAGGCGGCACAACCCCAGTGCCACGTTGTGAGTTGGATAGTTGTGGAAAGAGT
CAAATGGCTCTCCTCAAGCGTATTCAACAAGGGGCTGAAGGATGCCCAGAAGGTACCCCATTGTATGGGA
TCTGATCTGGGGCCTCGGTACACATGCTTTACATGTGTTTAGTCGAGGTTAAAAAAACGTCTAGGCCCCC
CGAACCACGGGGACGTGGTTTTCCTTTGAAAAACACGATGATAATATGGCCACAACCATGGGAACTAGTA
TGGTTTCCAAGGGCGAAGAGGACAATATGGCCAGCCTGCCTGCCACACACGAGCTGCACATCTTTGGCAG
CATCAACGGCGTGGACTTCGACATGGTCGGACAAGGCACCGGCAATCCCAACGACGGCTACGAGGAACTG
AACCTGAAGTCCACAAAGGGCGACCTCCAGTTCAGCCCCTGGATTCTGGTGCCTCACATCGGCTACGGCT
TCCACCAGTACCTGCCTTATCCTGACGGCATGAGCCCTTTCCAGGCCGCCATGGTTGATGGCTCTGGCTA
CCAGGTCCACCGGACCATGCAGTTTGAGGATGGCGCTTCCCTGACCGTGAACTACAGATACACCTACGAG
GGCAGCCACATCAAAGGCGAGGCCCAAGTGAAAGGCACAGGCTTCCCTGCTGATGGCCCCGTGATGACCA
ATTCTCTGACAGCCGCCGACTGGTGCAGAAGCAAGAAAACATACCCCAACGACAAGACCATCATCAGCAC
CTTCAAGTGGTCCTACACCACCGGCAACGGCAAGCGGTACAGAAGCACCGCCAGAACCACCTACACCTTC
GCCAAACCTATGGCCGCCAACTACCTGAAGAACCAGCCTATGTACGTGTTCCGCAAGACCGAGCTGAAGC
ACTCCAAGACAGAACTGAACTTCAAAGAGTGGCAGAAAGCCTTCACCGACGTGATGGGCATGGACGAACT
CTACAAAGCCACGAACTTCAGCCTGCTGAAGCAGGCTGGAGACGTGGAGGAGAACCCTGGACCCATGGCC
ACCGAGTACAAGCCCACGGTGCGCCTCGCCACCCGCGACGACGTCCCCCGGGCCGTACGCACCCTCGCCG
CCGCGTTCGCCGACTACCCCGCCACGCGCCACACCGTCGACCCGGACCGCCACATCGAGCGGGTCACCGA
GCTGCAAGAACTCTTCCTCACGCGCGTCGGGCTCGACATCGGCAAGGTGTGGGTCGCGGACGACGGCGCC
GCGGTGGCGGTCTGGACCACGCCGGAGAGCGTCGAAGCGGGGGCGGTGTTCGCCGAGATCGGCTCGCGCA
TGGCCGAGTTGAGCGGTTCCCGGCTGGCCGCGCAGCAACAGATGGAAGGCCTCCTGGCGCCGCACCGGCC
CAAGGAGCCCGCGTGGTTCCTGGCCACCGTCGGCGTCTCGCCCGACCACCAGGGCAAGGGTCTGGGCAGC
GCCGTCGTGCTCCCCGGAGTGGAGGCGGCCGAGCGCGCTGGGGTGCCCGCCTTCCTGGAGACCTCCGCGC
CCCGCAACCTCCCCTTCTACGAGCGGCTCGGCTTCACCGTCACCGCCGACGTCGAGGTGCCCGAAGGACC
GCGCACCTGGTGCATGACCCGCAAGCCCGGTGCCTGATGTACAAGTAGGTCGACAATCAACCTCTGGATT
ACAAAATTTGTGAAAGATTGACTGGTATTCTTAACTATGTTGCTCCTTTTACGCTATGTGGATACGCTGC
TTTAATGCCTTTGTATCATGCTATTGCTTCCCGTATGGCTTTCATTTTCTCCTCCTTGTATAAATCCTGG
TTGCTGTCTCTTTATGAGGAGTTGTGGCCCGTTGTCAGGCAACGTGGCGTGGTGTGCACTGTGTTTGCTG
ACGCAACCCCCACTGGTTGGGGCATTGCCACCACCTGTCAGCTCCTTTCCGGGACTTTCGCTTTCCCCCT
CCCTATTGCCACGGCGGAACTCATCGCCGCCTGCCTTGCCCGCTGCTGGACAGGGGCTCGGCTGTTGGGC
ACTGACAATTCCGTGGTGTTGTCGGGGAAGCTGACGTCCTTTCCATGGCTGCTCGCCTGTGTTGCCACCT
GGATTCTGCGCGGGACGTCCTTCTGCTACGTCCCTTCGGCCCTCAATCCAGCGGACCTTCCTTCCCGCGG
CCTGCTGCCGGCTCTGCGGCCTCTTCCGCGTCTTCGCCTTCGCCCTCAGACGAGTCGGATCTCCCTTTGG
GCCGCCTCCCCGCCTGGAATTCGAGCTCGGTACCTTTAAGACCAATGACTTACAAGGCAGCTGTAGATCT
TAGCCACTTTTTAAAAGAAAAGAGGGGACTGGAAGGGCTAATTCACTCCCAACGAAGACAAGATCTGCTT
TTTGCTTGTACTGGGTCTCTCTGGTTAGACCAGATCTGAGCCTGGGAGCTCTCTGGCTAACTAGGGAACC
CACTGCTTAAGCCTCAATAAAGCTTGCCTTGAGTGCTTCAAGTAGTGTGTGCCCGTCTGTTGTGTGACTC
TGGTAACTAGAGATCCCTCAGACCCTTTTAGTCAGTGTGGAAAATCTCTAGCAGTAGTAGTTCATGTCAT
CTTATTATTCAGTATTTATAACTTGCAAAGAAATGAATATCAGAGAGTGAGAGGCCTTGACATTGTTTAA
ACCCGCTGATCAGCCTCGACTGTGCCTTCTAGTTGCCAGCCATCTGTTGTTTGCCCCTCCCCCGTGCCTT
CCTTGACCCTGGAAGGTGCCACTCCCACTGTCCTTTCCTAATAAAATGAGGAAATTGCATCGCATTGTCT
GAGTAGGTGTCATTCTATTCTGGGGGGTGGGGTGGGGCAGGACAGCAAGGGGGAGGATTGGGAAGACAAT
AGCAGGCATGCTGGGGATGCGGTGGGCTCTATGGCTTCTGAGGCGGAAAGAACCAGCTGGGGCTCTAGGG
GGTATCCCC
[117 nt withheld, positions 7990-8106]
TCACGTTC
[91 nt withheld, positions 8115-8205]
A
[49 nt withheld, positions 8207-8255]
CCTTTGACGTTGGAGTCCACGTTCTTT
[37 nt withheld, positions 8283-8319]
ACCCTATCTCGGTCTATTCTTTTGATTTATAAGGGATTTTGCCGATTTCGGCCTATTGGTTAAAAAATGA
GCTGATTTAACAAAAATTTAACGCGAATTAATTCTGTGGAATGTGTGTCAGTTAGGGTGTGGAAAGTCCC
CAGGCTCCCCAGCAGGCAGAAGTATGCAAAGCATGCATCTCAATTAGTCAGCAACCAGGTGTGGAAAGTC
CCCAGGCTCCCCAGCAGGCAGAAGTATGCAAAGCATGCATCTCAATTAGTCAGCAACCATAGTCCCGCCC
CTAACTCCGCCCATCCCGCCCCTAACTCCGCCCAGTTCCGCCCATTCTCCGCCCCATGGCTGACTAATTT
TTTTTATTTATGCAGAGGCCGAGGCCGCCTCTGCCTCTGAGCTATTCCAGAAGTAGTGAGGAGGCTTTTT
TGGAGGCCTAGGCTTTTGCAAAAAGCTCCCGGGAGCTTGTATATCCATTTTCGGATCTGATCAGCACGTG
ATGAAAAAGCCTGAACTCACCGCGACGTCTGTCGAGAAGTTTCTGATCGAAAAGTTCGACAGCGTCTCCG
ACCTGATGCAGCTCTCGGAGGGCGAAGAATCTCGTGCTTTCAGCTTCGATGTAGGAGGGCGTGGATATGT
CCTGCGGGTAAATAGCTGCGCCGATGGTTTCTACAAAGATCGTTATGTTTATCGGCACTTTGCATCGGCC
GCGCTCCCGATTCCGGAAGTGCTTGACATTGGGGAATTCAGCGAGAGCCTGACCTATTGCATCTCCCGCC
GTGCACAGGGTGTCACGTTGCAAGACCTGCCTGAAACCGAACTGCCCGCTGTTCTGCAGCCGGTCGCGGA
GGCCATGGATGCGATCGCTGCGGCCGATCTTAGCCAGACGAGCGGGTTCGGCCCATTCGGACCGCAAGGA
ATCGGTCAATACACTACATGGCGTGATTTCATATGCGCGATTGCTGATCCCCATGTGTATCACTGGCAAA
CTGTGATGGACGACACCGTCAGTGCGTCCGTCGCGCAGGCTCTCGATGAGCTGATGCTTTGGGCCGAGGA
CTGCCCCGAAGTCCGGCACCTCGTGCACGCGGATTTCGGCTCCAACAATGTCCTGACGGACAATGGCCGC
ATAACAGCGGTCATTGACTGGAGCGAGGCGATGTTCGGGGATTCCCAATACGAGGTCGCCAACATCTTCT
TCTGGAGGCCGTGGTTGGCTTGTATGGAGCAGCAGACGCGCTACTTCGAGCGGAGGCATCCGGAGCTTGC
AGGATCGCCGCGGCTCCGGGCGTATATGCTCCGCATTGGTCTTGACCAACTCTATCAGAGCTTGGTTGAC
GGCAATTTCGATGATGCAGCTTGGGCGCAGGGTCGATGCGACGCAATCGTCCGATCCGGAGCCGGGACTG
TCGGGCGTACACAAATCGCCCGCAGAAGCGCGGCCGTCTGGACCGATGGCTGTGTAGAAGTACACGCCGA
TAGTGGAAACCGACGCCCCAGCACTCGTCCGAGGGCAAAGGAATAGCACGTGCTACGAGATTTCGATTCC
ACCGCCGCCTTCTATGAAAGGTTGGGCTTCGGAATCGTTTTCCGGGACGCCGGCTGGATGATCCTCCAGC
GCGGGGATCTCATGCTGGAGTTCTTCGCCCACCCCAACTTGTTTATTGCAGCTTATAATGGTTACAAATA
AAGCAATAGCATCACAAATTTCACAAATAAAGCATTTTTTTCACTGCATTCTAGTTGTGGTTTGTCCAAA
CTCATCAATGTATCTTATCATGTCTGTATACCGTCGACCTCTAGCTAGAGCTTGGCGTAATCATGGTCAT
AGCTGTTTCCTGTGTGAAATTGTTATCCGCTCACAATTCCACACAACATACGAGCCGGAAGCATAAAGTG
TAAAGCCTGGGGTGCCTAATGAGTGAGCTAACTCACATTAATTGCGTTGCGCTCACTGCCCGCTTTCCAG
TCGGGAAACCTGTCGTGCCAGCTGCATTAATGAATCGGCCAACGCGCGGGGAGAGGCGGTTTGCGTATTG
GGCGCTCTTCCGCTTCCTCGCTCACTGACTCGCTGCGCTCGGTCGTTCGGCTGCGGCGAGCGGTATCAGC
TCACTCAAAGGCGGTAATACGGTTATCCACAGAATCAGGGGATAACGCAGGAAAGAACATGTGAGCAAAA
GGCCAGCAAAAGGCCAGGAACCGTAAAAAGGCCGCGTTGCTGGCGTTTTTCCATAGGCTCCGCCCCCCTG
ACGAGCATCACAAAAATCGACGCTCAAGTCAGAGGTGGCGAAACCCGACAGGACTATAAAGATACCAGGC
GTTTCCCCCTGGAAGCTCCCTCGTGCGCTCTCCTGTTCCGACCCTGCCGCTTACCGGATACCTGTCCGCC
TTTCTCCCTTCGGGAAGCGTGGCGCTTTCTCATAGCTCACGCTGTAGGTATCTCAGTTCGGTGTAGGTCG
TTCGCTCCAAGCTGGGCTGTGTGCACGAACCCCCCGTTCAGCCCGACCGCTGCGCCTTATCCGGTAACTA
TCGTCTTGAGTCCAACCCGGTAAGACACGACTTATCGCCACTGGCAGCAGCCACTGGTAACAGGATTAGC
AGAGCGAGGTATGTAGGCGGTGCTACAGAGTTCTTGAAGTGGTGGCCTAACTACGGCTACACTAGAAGAA
CAGTATTTGGTATCTGCGCTCTGCTGAAGCCAGTTACCTTCGGAAAAAGAGTTGGTAGCTCTTGATCCGG
CAAACAAACCACCGCTGGTAGCGGTGGTTTTTTTGTTTGCAAGCAGCAGATTACGCGCAGAAAAAAAGGA
TCTCAAGAAGATCCTTTGATCTTTTCTACGGGGTCTGACGCTCAGTGGAACGAAAACTCACGTTAAGGGA
TTTTGGTCATGAGATTATCAAAAAGGATCTTCACCTAGATCCTTTTAAATTAAAAATGAAGTTTTAAATC
AATCTAAAGTATATATGAGTAAACTTGGTCTGACAGTTACCAATGCTTAATCAGTGAGGCACCTATCTCA
GCGATCTGTCTATTTCGTTCATCCATAGTTGCCTGACTCCCCGTCGTGTAGATAACTACGATACGGGAGG
GCTTACCATCTGGCCCCAGTGCTGCAATGATACCGCGAGACCCACGCTCACCGGCTCCAGATTTATCAGC
AATAAACCAGCCAGCCGGAAGGGCCGAGCGCAGAAGTGGTCCTGCAACTTTATCCGCCTCCATCCAGTCT
ATTAATTGTTGCCGGGAAGCTAGAGTAAGTAGTTCGCCAGTTAATAGTTTGCGCAACGTTGTTGCCATTG
CTACAGGCATCGTGGTGTCACGCTCGTCGTTTGGTATGGCTTCATTCAGCTCCGGTTCCCAACGATCAAG
GCGAGTTACATGATCCCCCATGTTGTGCAAAAAAGCGGTTAGCTCCTTCGGTCCTCCGATCGTTGTCAGA
AGTAAGTTGGCCGCAGTGTTATCACTCATGGTTATGGCAGCACTGCATAATTCTCTTACTGTCATGCCAT
CCGTAAGATGCTTTTCTGTGACTGGTGAGTACTCAACCAAGTCATTCTGAGAATAGTGTATGCGGCGACC
GAGTTGCTCTTGCCCGGCGTCAATACGGGATAATACCGCGCCACATAGCAGAACTTTAAAAGTGCTCATC
ATTGGAAAACGTTCTTCGGGGCGAAAACTCTCAAGGATCTTACCGCTGTTGAGATCCAGTTCGATGTAAC
CCACTCGTGCACCCAACTGATCTTCAGCATCTTTTACTTTCACCAGCGTTTCTGGGTGAGCAAAAACAGG
AAGGCAAAATGCCGCAAAAAAGGGAATAAGGGCGACACGGAAATGTTGAATACTCATACTCTTCCTTTTT
CAATATTATTGAAGCATTTATCAGGGTTATTGTCTCATGAGCGGATACATATTTGAATGTATTTAGAAAA
ATAAACAAATAGGGGTTCCGCGCACATTTCCCCGAAAAGTGCCACCTGACGTCGACGGATCGGGAGATCA
ACTTGTTTATTGCAGCTTATAATGGTTACAAATAAAGCAATAGCATCACAAATTTCACAAATAAAGCATT
TTTTTCACTGCATTCTAGTTGTGGTTTGTCCAAACTCATCAATGTATCTTATCATGTCTGGATCAACTGG
ATAACTCAAGCTAACCAAAATCATCCCAAACTTCCCACCCCATACCCTATTACCACTGCCAATTACCTGT
GGTTTCATTTACTCTAAACCTGTGATTCCTCTGAATTATTTTCATTTTAAAGAAATTGTATTTGTTAAAT
ATGTACTACAAACTTAGTAGT
Features (pLannotate 1.2.2; 35 found; start..end, strand, type, name):
    377..634     +  LTR            5' LTR (truncated): truncated 5' long terminal repeat (LTR) from HIV-1
    681..806     +  misc_feature   HIV-1 Ψ: packaging signal of human immunodeficiency virus type 1
    790..1128    +  CDS            HIV-1 gag (fragment): gag protein from human immunodeficiency virus 1; gag
   1303..1536    +  misc_feature   RRE: The Rev response element (RRE) of HIV-1 allows for Rev-dependent mRNA export from the nucleus to the cytoplasm.
   1913..2013    +  CDS            Rev (fragment): human immunodeficiency virus 1 (HIV-1) Rev protein; rev; enhances nuclear export of unspliced and incompletely spliced viral mRNAs
   2063..2180    +  misc_feature   cPPT/CTS: central polypurine tract and central termination sequence of HIV-1
   2245..2619    -  CDS            BleoR: antibiotic-binding protein; Sh ble from Streptoalloteichus hindustanus; confers resistance to bleomycin, phleomycin, and Zeocin™
   2639..2686    -  promoter       EM7 promoter: synthetic bacterial promoter&nbsp
   2884..3095    +  promoter       EF-1α core promoter: core promoter for human elongation factor EF-1α
   3096..3209    +  intron         EF-1α intron A (fragment): intron upstream of the start codon of human EF-1α
   3835..4038    +  intron         EF-1α intron A: truncated intron upstream of the start codon of human EF-1α
   4047..4081    +  promoter       TRE3GV promoter (fragment): 3rd-generation Tet-responsive promoter that can be activated by binding of Tet-On® 3G, optimized for retroviral and lentiviral vectors
   4211..4702    +  CDS            IL18 (fragment): IL18_HUMAN - Also known as IGIF, IL1F4. Experimental evidence at protein level: Swiss-Prot protein existence level 1. A proinflammatory cytokine primarily involved in polarized T- helper 1 (Th1) cell and natural killer (NK) cell immune responses (Probable). Upon binding to IL18R1 and IL18RAP, forms a signaling ternary complex which activates NF-kappa-B, triggering synthesis of inflammatory mediators (PubMed:14528293, PubMed:25500532). Synergizes with IL12/interleukin-12 to induce IFNG synthesis from T-helper 1 (Th1) cells and natural killer (NK) cells (Probable) (PubMed:10653850). From Homo sa
   4721..5307    +  misc_feature   IRES2: internal ribosome entry site (IRES) of the encephalomyocarditis virus (EMCV)
   5320..6027    +  CDS            mNeonGreen: mNeonGreen is a basic (constitutively fluorescent) green/yellow fluorescent protein published in 2013, derived from Branchiostoma lanceolatum. It is reported to be a very rapidly-maturing monomer with moderate acid sensitivity.
   6091..6687    +  CDS            PuroR: puromycin N-acetyltransferase; pac from Streptomyces alboniger; confers resistance to puromycin
   6705..7293    +  misc_feature   WPRE: woodchuck hepatitis virus posttranscriptional regulatory element
   7310..7378    +  CDS            nef (fragment): NEF_HV1Z2 - Experimental evidence at protein level: Swiss-Prot protein existence level 1. Extracellular Nef protein targets CD4(+) T-lymphocytes for apoptosis by interacting with CXCR4 surface receptors. From Human immunodeficiency virus type 1 group M subtype D (isolate Z2/CDC-Z34) (HIV-1).
   7380..7613    +  LTR            3' LTR (ΔU3): self-inactivating 3' long terminal repeat (LTR) from HIV-1
   7720..7944    +  polyA_signal   bGH poly(A) signal: bovine growth hormone polyadenylation signal
   7948..7969    +  promoter       SV40 promoter (fragment): SV40 enhancer and early promoter
   7990..8418    +  rep_origin     f1 ori (sequence partly withheld): f1 bacteriophage origin of replication; arrow indicates direction of (+) strand synthesis
   8432..8761    +  promoter       SV40 promoter: SV40 enhancer and early promoter
   8810..9835    +  CDS            HygR: aminoglycoside phosphotransferase from E. coli; aph(4)-Ia; confers resistance to hygromycin
   9845..9970    +  CDS            ble (fragment): BLE_KLEPN - Experimental evidence at protein level: Swiss-Prot protein existence level 1. Binding protein with a strong affinity to the bleomycin family of antibiotics. Binds to CL990; an antimitotic-antibiotic compound. From Klebsiella pneumoniae.
   9965..10086   +  polyA_signal   SV40 poly(A) signal: SV40 polyadenylation signal
  10157..10179   -  protein_bind   lac operator (fragment): The lac repressor binds to the lac operator to inhibit transcription in E. coli. This inhibition can be relieved by adding lactose or isopropyl-β-D-thiogalactopyranoside (IPTG). lac repressor encoded by lacI
  10183..10213   -  promoter       lac promoter: promoter for the E. coli lac operon
  10228..10249   -  protein_bind   CAP binding site: CAP binding activates transcription in the presence of cAMP. E. coli catabolite activator protein
  10262..10354   -  CDS            lacI (fragment): lac repressor; lacI; The lac repressor binds to the lac operator to inhibit transcription in E. coli. This inhibition can be relieved by adding lactose or isopropyl-β-D-thiogalactopyranoside (IPTG).
  10537..11125   -  rep_origin     ori: high-copy-number ColE1/pMB1/pBR322/pUC origin of replication
  11296..12156   -  CDS            AmpR: β-lactamase; bla; confers resistance to ampicillin, carbenicillin, and related antibiotics
  12157..12261   -  promoter       AmpR promoter: bla
  12309..12443   +  polyA_signal   SV40 poly(A) signal: SV40 polyadenylation signal
  12610..329     +  CDS            nef (fragment) (across the origin): NEF_HV1BR - Experimental evidence at protein level: Swiss-Prot protein existence level 1. Extracellular Nef protein targets CD4(+) T-lymphocytes for apoptosis by interacting with CXCR4 surface receptors (PubMed:14990729). From Human immunodeficiency virus type 1 group M subtype B (isolate BRU/LAI) (HIV-1).
