[The description below was written by a language model from this plasmid's Addgene catalogue record and pLannotate feature annotations shown in this document.]
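Description:
pGIPZ EF1a spnull-3xFLAG-DR18 IRES mNeonGreen-P2A-Puro is a lentiviral transfer plasmid built on the pGIPZ backbone for constitutive transgene expression in human cells. It is maintained in E. coli through a high-copy ColE1/pUC-type origin with ampicillin resistance. The annotated sequence also shows an f1 origin, an EM7-driven bleomycin/Zeocin resistance gene in reverse orientation inside the viral region, and an SV40 promoter–hygromycin resistance cassette lying outside the LTRs. The catalogue entry does not list these last two as working markers. The HIV-1-derived elements comprise a truncated 5' LTR, the Ψ packaging signal with a gag fragment, the RRE for Rev-dependent export of genomic RNA, the cPPT/CTS, a WPRE to boost transcript expression, and a ΔU3 self-inactivating 3' LTR, so the integrated provirus relies on its internal promoter.

That promoter is human EF1α (core promoter plus intron A sequence), which drives a single bicistronic transcript. The first cistron encodes DR18, an engineered variant of human interleukin-18, annotated as an IL18 fragment, carrying an N-terminal 3xFLAG tag for detection. The "spnull" in the name suggests a version lacking a signal peptide, but the record does not define the term. An EMCV IRES then directs translation of mNeonGreen joined through a P2A self-cleaving peptide to puromycin N-acetyltransferase, so transduced cells can be tracked or sorted by green fluorescence and enriched with puromycin. The associated work compares synthetic cytokines for improving the production and performance of NK92 cell-based therapies, which fits use of this vector to generate stably cytokine-expressing cell lines.
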