Addgene plasmid #248037: pGIPZ EF1a spnull-3xFLAG-DR18 IRES mNeonGreen-P2A-Puro
Purpose: Constitutively expresses 3xFLAG tagged DR18, mNeonGreen and a puromycin resistance gene in human cells
Depositing lab: Joshua Leonard. Depositing organization: Northwestern University. Publication: Comparative Evaluation of Synthetic Cytokines for Enhancing Production and Performance of NK92 Cell-Based Therapies. Deol S, Donahue PS, Mitrut RE, Hammitt-Kess IJ, Ahn J, Zhang B, Leonard JN. GEN Biotechnol. 2023 Jun 1;2(3):228-246. doi: 10.1089/genbio.2023.0024. Epub 2023 Jun 19. PubMed 37363412.
Backbone
  Vector backbone: pGIPZ
  Backbone size w/o insert (bp): 12064
  Vector type: Mammalian Expression, Lentiviral
  Selectable markers: Puromycin ; and mNeonGreen
Growth in bacteria
  Bacterial resistance: Ampicillin, 100 μg/mL
  Growth temperature: 30°C
  Growth strain: NEB Stable
  Copy number: High Copy
Gene/Insert
  Gene/Insert name: 3xFLAG-tagged DR18
  Species: H. sapiens (human)
  Insert size (bp): 552
  Promoter: human EF1a
  Tag / fusion protein: 3xFLAG (N terminal on insert)
  Cloning method: Restriction Enzyme; 5′ cloning site NheI (unknown if destroyed); 3′ cloning site NotI (unknown if destroyed)
  Sequencing primers: 5′ atagaagaGaAcgggaccg; 3′ cctcacattgccaaaagacg
Resource information
  A portion of this plasmid was derived from a plasmid made by: Aaron Ring (DR18 originally developed by Zhou et al., 2020; PMID 32581358)
Terms and licenses: Academic/Nonprofit Terms; Industry Terms: Not Available to Industry
How to cite: pGIPZ EF1a spnull-3xFLAG-DR18 IRES mNeonGreen-P2A-Puro was a gift from Joshua Leonard (Addgene plasmid # 248037 ; http://n2t.net/addgene:248037 ; RRID:Addgene_248037)
